>Addgene plasmid #235938 | pME_Cp_0_5b_006_ftsH_3'UTR_Cr | addgene full sequence | sequence record 471511 | Addgene NGS Result
AGAATGCTTAATGAATTACAACAGTACTGCGACGAGTGGCAGGGCGGGGCGTAATTTGATATCGAGCTCG
CTTGGACTCCTGTTGATAGATCCAGTAATGACCTCAGAACTCCATCTGGATTTGTTCAGAACGCTCGGTT
GCCGCCGGGCGTTTTTTATTGGTGAGAATCCAAGCCTCGAGCTGTCAGACCAAGTTTACTCATATATACT
TTAGATTGATTTAAAACTTCATTTTTAATTTAAAAGGATCTAGGTGAAGATCCTTTTTGATAATCTCATG
ACCAAAATCCCTTAACGTGAGTTTTCGTTCCACTGAGCGTCAGACCCCGTAGAAAAGATCAAAGGATCTT
CTTGAGATCCTTTTTTTCTGCGCGTAATCTGCTGCTTGCAAACAAAAAAACCACCGCTACCAGCGGTGGT
TTGTTTGCCGGATCAAGAGCTACCAACTCTTTTTCCGAAGGTAACTGGCTTCAGCAGAGCGCAGATACCA
AATACTGTTCTTCTAGTGTAGCCGTAGTTAGGCCACCACTTCAAGAACTCTGTAGCACCGCCTACATACC
TCGCTCTGCTAATCCTGTTACCAGTGGCTGCTGCCAGTGGCGATAAGTCGTGTCTTACCGGGTTGGACTC
AAGACGATAGTTACCGGATAAGGCGCAGCGGTCGGGCTGAACGGGGGGTTCGTGCACACAGCCCAGCTTG
GAGCGAACGACCTACACCGAACTGAGATACCTACAGCGTGAGCTATGAGAAAGCGCCACGCTTCCCGAAG
GGAGAAAGGCGGACAGGTATCCGGTAAGCGGCAGGGTCGGAACAGGAGAGCGCACGAGGGAGCTTCCAGG
GGGAAACGCCTGGTATCTTTATAGTCCTGTCGGGTTTCGCCACCTCTGACTTGAGCGTCGATTTTTGTGA
TGCTCGTCAGGGGGGCGGAGCCTATGGAAAAACGCCAGCAACGCGGCCTTTTTACGGTTCCTGGCCTTTT
GCTGGCCTTTTGCTCACATGTTCTTTCCTGCGTTATCCCCTGATTCTGTGGATAACCGTATTACCGCCTT
TGAGTGAGCTGATACCGCTCGCCGCAGCCGAACGACCGAGCGCAGCGAGTCAGTGAGCGAGGAAGCCTGC
ATAACGCGAAGTAATCTTTTCGGTTTTAAAGAAAAAGGGCAGGGTGGTGACACCTTGCCCTTTTTTGCCG
GACTGCAGCGGCCGCTACTAGTCGCGATGAGTGGTCTCAAGCGGGGTAACTAAAGTTTATCGAACTTGCC
ACCATGAGTGTACCATTGCTTAACCCTCGTCATTATAATTTGCAAGTTATTCAATTTTTTTGTCCATGAG
CAGTATAACCATGAAATGGCTTACTTTTATTGGTGTTGTTTACGCTATCGTGCAGCCCTTATATCTACAG
ACCCTAATTTTACTCTTTCTCGGGGAAGATAATTTATTAGGGATATAGATATGGTTAGTTGGACGTTCCT
TACAGGGCTACACAATAACGAAGCGGAGTGAGAGTAACTAGCACAAGAAATAGTATTCACATGGTGCAGT
TAGAAGCTGCCGTATGTTTTATTAATACTGTTTAAATATTATTACCCGAGACCACTCATCGCTCTAGAAG
CGGCCGCGAATTCCAGAAATCATCCTTAGCGAAAGCTAAGGATTTTTTTTATCTGAAATTCTGCCTCGTG
ATACGCCTATTTTTATAGGTTAATGTCATGATAATAATGGTTTCTTAGACGTCAGGTGGCACTCGAGTTG
ATCGGGCACGTAAGAGGTTCCAACTTTCACCATAATGAAATAAGATCACTACCGGGCGTATTTTTTGAGT
TATCGAGATTTTCAGGAGCTAAGGAAGCTAAAATGGAGAAAAAAATCACTGGATATACCACCGTTGATAT
ATCCCAATGGCATCGTAAAGAACATTTTGAGGCATTTCAGTCAGTTGCTCAATGTACCTATAACCAGACC
GTTCAGCTGGATATTACGGCCTTTTTAAAGACCGTAAAGAAAAATAAGCACAAGTTTTATCCGGCCTTTA
TTCACATTCTTGCCCGCCTGATGAATGCTCATCCGGAATTTCGTATGGCAATGAAAGACGGTGAGCTGGT
GATATGGGATAGTGTTCACCCTTGTTACACCGTTTTCCATGAGCAAACTGAAACGTTTTCATCACTCTGG
AGTGAATACCACGACGATTTCCGGCAGTTTCTACACATATATTCGCAAGATGTGGCGTGTTACGGTGAAA
ACCTGGCCTATTTCCCTAAAGGGTTTATTGAGAATATGTTTTTCGTATCAGCCAATCCCTGGGTGAGTTT
CACCAGTTTTGATTTAAACGTGGCCAATATGGACAACTTCTTCGCCCCCGTTTTCACCATGGGCAAATAT
TATACGCAAGGCGACAAGGTGCTGATGCCGCTGGCGATTCAGGTTCATCATGCCGTTTGTGATGGCTTCC
ATGTCGGC
Features (pLannotate 1.2.2; 8 found; start..end, strand, type, name):
     75..169     +  terminator     lambda t0 terminator: transcription terminator from phage lambda
    352..940     +  rep_origin     ori: high-copy-number ColE1/pMB1/pBR322/pUC origin of replication
   1135..1192    -  terminator     his operon terminator: This putative transcriptin terminator from the E. coli his operon has a 2-bp deletion introduced during synthesis. Its efficiency has not been determined.
   1193..1212    -  misc_feature   BioBrick suffix: universal suffix for all parts
   1602..1623    -  misc_feature   BioBrick prefix: BioBrick prefix for parts that do not start with "ATG"
   1626..1669    +  terminator     bacterial terminator: putative bacterial transcription terminator
   1755..1852    +  promoter       cat promoter: promoter of the E. coli cat gene encoding chloramphenicol acetyltransferase
   1853..51      +  CDS            cat (across the origin): CAT_ECOLX - Experimental evidence at protein level: Swiss-Prot protein existence level 1. This enzyme is an effector of chloramphenicol resistance in bacteria. From Escherichia coli. This protein is used as a marker in many commonly used cloning vectors, such as pACYC184.
