[The description below was written by a language model from this plasmid's Addgene catalogue record and pLannotate feature annotations shown in this document.]
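Description:
pME_Cp_0_5b_006_ftsH_3'UTR_Cr is a small (about 2.5 kb) synthetic-biology part plasmid that stores the 3' untranslated region of the Chlamydomonas reinhardtii ftsH gene as a reusable module for chloroplast engineering. It was made by placing the 357 bp 3'UTR into the pME_Cp_UAV_GFP acceptor backbone using BsaI, with both sites destroyed in the process, which is consistent with Golden Gate-style Type IIS assembly. The backbone name suggests a universal acceptor in which a GFP cassette is displaced by the incoming part, and the "0_5b" in the plasmid name probably denotes a level 0 part occupying a particular position in the assembly syntax, though the record does not spell out either point.

The plasmid is maintained in E. coli at high copy through a ColE1/pUC-type origin and is selected with chloramphenicol through a cat gene driven by its own promoter. The annotated features are all backbone elements. BioBrick prefix and suffix sequences bracket an unannotated interval of roughly the right size to hold the ftsH 3'UTR, which the automated annotation did not itself recognise. This cloning region is flanked by the his operon terminator and a putative bacterial terminator, and a lambda t0 terminator lies downstream of cat; these insulate the part from read-through transcription.

There is no promoter, coding sequence or Chlamydomonas selection marker, so the plasmid is not an expression construct in its own right. It serves as a donor of a 3' regulatory element, of the kind that typically influences transcript stability and 3' end processing, to be combined with promoters, 5'UTRs and coding sequences when building transgene cassettes within a modular, high-throughput chloroplast toolkit.
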