Addgene plasmid #235938: pME_Cp_0_5b_006_ftsH_3'UTR_Cr
Purpose: ftsH 3'UTR Chlamydomonas reinhardtii
Depositing lab: Tobias Erb. Depositing organization: Max Planck Institute for Terrestrial Microbiology. Publication: A modular high-throughput approach for advancing synthetic biology in the chloroplast of Chlamydomonas. Inckemann RM, Chotel T, Burgis M, Brinkmann CK, Andreas L, Baumann J, Sharma P, Klose M, Barrett J, Ries F, Paczia N, Glatter T, Mackinder LCM, Willmund F, Erb TJ. Nat Plants. 2025 Nov;11(11):2332-2349. doi: 10.1038/s41477-025-02126-2. Epub 2025 Nov 3. PubMed 41184475.
Backbone
  Vector backbone: pME_Cp_UAV_GFP
  Backbone size w/o insert (bp): 2101
  Vector type: Synthetic Biology
Growth in bacteria
  Bacterial resistance: Chloramphenicol, 25 μg/mL
  Growth temperature: 37°C
  Growth strain: DH5alpha
  Copy number: High Copy
Gene/Insert
  Gene/Insert name: ftsH 3'UTR
  Species: Chlamydomonas reinhardtii
  Insert size (bp): 357
  Cloning method: Restriction Enzyme; 5′ cloning site BsaI (destroyed during cloning); 3′ cloning site BsaI (destroyed during cloning)
  Sequencing primers: 5′ CGTATCACGAGGCAGAATTTC; 3′ CCTGCATAACGCGAAGTAATC
Terms and licenses: Academic/Nonprofit Terms; Industry Terms: Not Available to Industry
Depositor comments: Please visit https://doi.org/10.1101/2024.05.08.593163 for bioRxiv preprint.
How to cite: pME_Cp_0_5b_006_ftsH_3'UTR_Cr was a gift from Tobias Erb (Addgene plasmid # 235938 ; http://n2t.net/addgene:235938 ; RRID:Addgene_235938)
